Addgene plasmid #226600: FUS LC 4QQ->AA
Purpose: 4 glutamine pairs to alanine pairs at positions 27, 28, 92, 93, 132, 133, 157, 158
Depositing lab: Nicolas Fawzi. Depositing organization: Brown University. Publication: Expanding the molecular grammar of polar residues and arginine in FUS phase separation. Wake N, Weng SL, Zheng T, Wang SH, Kirilenko V, Mittal J, Fawzi NL. Nat Chem Biol. 2025 Jul;21(7):1076-1088. doi: 10.1038/s41589-024-01828-6. Epub 2025 Feb 7. PubMed 39920231.
Backbone
  Vector backbone: RPIB
  Backbone size w/o insert (bp): 5223
  Total vector size (bp): 5780
  Vector type: Bacterial Expression
Growth in bacteria
  Bacterial resistance: Kanamycin, 50 μg/mL
  Growth temperature: 37°C
  Growth strain: DH5alpha
  Growth instructions: 37C for 4 hours
  Copy number: High Copy
Gene/Insert
  Gene/Insert name: FUS LC 4QQ->AA
  Species: H. sapiens (human)
  Insert size (bp): 557
  Mutation: 4 QQ pairs replaced with AA pairs at positions 27, 28, 92, 93, 132, 133, 157, 158
  Entrez Gene: FUS (a.k.a. ALS6, ETM4, FUS1, HNRNPP2, POMP75, TLS, altFUS)
  Promoter: T7
  Tag / fusion protein: 6His (N terminal on backbone)
  Cloning method: Gene Synthesis
  Sequencing primers: 5′ NcoI; 3′ XhoI
Resource information
  A portion of this plasmid was derived from a plasmid made by: Genscript
Terms and licenses: Academic/Nonprofit Terms; Industry Terms: Not Available to Industry
Depositor comments: Please visit https://doi.org/10.1101/2024.02.15.580391 for bioRxiv preprint.
How to cite: FUS LC 4QQ->AA was a gift from Nicolas Fawzi (Addgene plasmid # 226600 ; http://n2t.net/addgene:226600 ; RRID:Addgene_226600)
