[The description below was written by a language model from this plasmid's Addgene catalogue record and pLannotate feature annotations shown in this document.]
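Description:
FUS LC 4QQ->AA is a bacterial expression plasmid of about 5.8 kb, built on the RPIB backbone, which has a pET-like layout. It produces a mutant form of the low-complexity (LC) domain of human FUS in E. coli. The plasmid replicates from a ColE1/pMB1-type origin and is selected with kanamycin through an aph(3')-Ia gene. The catalogue lists it as high copy, although the feature table also shows the rop gene and the bom region from pBR322, which are usually associated with lower copy number. An f1 origin is also present, along with leftover tetracycline-resistance fragments that appear to be non-functional backbone remnants.

The expression cassette has a T7 promoter followed directly by a lac operator, then the T7 gene 10 ribosome binding site, an N-terminal 6xHis tag, the FUS coding fragment and a T7 terminator. The plasmid carries its own lacI gene, so transcription stays repressed until induced with IPTG, and it requires a host that supplies T7 RNA polymerase. The synthesized insert of about 557 bp encodes the FUS LC domain with four glutamine pairs changed to alanine pairs, at positions 27/28, 92/93, 132/133 and 157/158. The annotation also detects a second His-tag sequence and a short solubility-tag-like fragment downstream of the insert. The record lists only the N-terminal tag, and it does not show whether these downstream elements are translated.

The associated study examines how polar residues and arginine contribute to FUS phase separation. This construct is therefore suited to producing purified recombinant protein for testing the role of glutamine residues in LC domain condensation.
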