Features (pLannotate 1.2.2; 20 found; start..end, strand, type, name):
    269..326     +  promoter       AmpR promoter (fragment): bla
    335..1150    -  CDS            KanR: aminoglycoside phosphotransferase; aph(3')-Ia; confers resistance to kanamycin in bacteria or G418 (Geneticin®) in eukaryotes
   1272..1860    +  rep_origin     ori: high-copy-number ColE1/pMB1/pBR322/pUC origin of replication
   2046..2185    -  misc_feature   bom: basis of mobility region from pBR322
   2287..2478    -  CDS            rop: Rop protein, which maintains plasmids at low copy number; rop
   2495..2875    +  CDS            YPB1_ECOLX: Protein predicted: Swiss-Prot protein existence level 4. From Escherichia coli.
   2947..3238    -  CDS            TcR (fragment): tetracycline efflux protein; tet; confers resistance to tetracycline
   3253..3274    -  protein_bind   CAP binding site: CAP binding activates transcription in the presence of cAMP. E. coli catabolite activator protein
   3287..4369    -  CDS            lacI: lac repressor; lacI; The lac repressor binds to the lac operator to inhibit transcription in E. coli. This inhibition can be relieved by adding lactose or isopropyl-β-D-thiogalactopyranoside (IPTG).
   4370..4447    -  promoter       lacI promoter: lacI
   4455..4734    -  CDS            TcR (fragment): tetracycline efflux protein; tet; confers resistance to tetracycline
   4756..4774    +  promoter       T7 promoter: promoter for bacteriophage T7 RNA polymerase
   4775..4799    +  protein_bind   lac operator: The lac repressor binds to the lac operator to inhibit transcription in E. coli. This inhibition can be relieved by adding lactose or isopropyl-β-D-thiogalactopyranoside (IPTG). lac repressor encoded by lacI
   4814..4836    +  RBS            RBS: efficient ribosome binding site from bacteriophage T7 gene 10 (Olins and Rangwala, 1989)
   4861..4878    +  CDS            7xHis (fragment): 6xHis affinity tag
   4900..5388    +  CDS            FUS (fragment): FUS_HUMAN - Also known as TLS. Experimental evidence at protein level: Swiss-Prot protein existence level 1. DNA/RNA-binding protein that plays a role in various cellular processes such as transcription regulation, RNA splicing, RNA transport, DNA repair and damage response (PubMed:27731383). Binds to nascent pre-mRNAs and acts as a molecular mediator between RNA polymerase II and U1 small nuclear ribonucleoprotein thereby coupling transcription and splicing (PubMed:26124092). Binds also its own pre- mRNA and autoregulates its expression; this autoregulation mechanism is mediated by non-sense-
   5398..5415    +  CDS            9xHis (fragment): 9xHis affinity tag
   5425..5474    +  CDS            SET1 (fragment): solubility-enhancement tag derived from T7 phage gene 10B
   5482..5529    +  terminator     T7 terminator: transcription terminator for bacteriophage T7 RNA polymerase
   5566..216     +  rep_origin     f1 ori (across the origin) (sequence partly withheld): f1 bacteriophage origin of replication; arrow indicates direction of (+) strand synthesis
>Addgene plasmid #226600 | FUS LC 4QQ->AA | addgene full sequence | sequence record 450164 | Addgene NGS Result
[3 nt withheld, positions 1-3]
A
[49 nt withheld, positions 5-53]
CCTTTGACGTTGGAGTCCACGTTCTTT
[37 nt withheld, positions 81-117]
ACCCTATCTCGGTCTATTCTTTTGATTTATAAGGGATTTTGCCGATTTCGGCCTATTGGTTAAAAAATGA
GCTGATTTAACAAAAATTTAACGCGAATTTTAACAAAATATTAACGCTTACAATTTAGGTGGCACTTTTC
GGGGAAATGTGCGCGGAACCCCTATTTGTTTATTTTTCTAAATACATTCAAATATGTATCCGCTCATGAA
TTAATTCTTAGAAAAACTCATCGAGCATCAAATGAAACTGCAATTTATTCATATCAGGATTATCAATACC
ATATTTTTGAAAAAGCCGTTTCTGTAATGAAGGAGAAAACTCACCGAGGCAGTTCCATAGGATGGCAAGA
TCCTGGTATCGGTCTGCGATTCCGACTCGTCCAACATCAATACAACCTATTAATTTCCCCTCGTCAAAAA
TAAGGTTATCAAGTGAGAAATCACCATGAGTGACGACTGAATCCGGTGAGAATGGCAAAAGTTTATGCAT
TTCTTTCCAGACTTGTTCAACAGGCCAGCCATTACGCTCGTCATCAAAATCACTCGCATCAACCAAACCG
TTATTCATTCGTGATTGCGCCTGAGCGAGACGAAATACGCGATCGCTGTTAAAAGGACAATTACAAACAG
GAATCGAATGCAACCGGCGCAGGAACACTGCCAGCGCATCAACAATATTTTCACCTGAATCAGGATATTC
TTCTAATACCTGGAATGCTGTTTTCCCGGGGATCGCAGTGGTGAGTAACCATGCATCATCAGGAGTACGG
ATAAAATGCTTGATGGTCGGAAGAGGCATAAATTCCGTCAGCCAGTTTAGTCTGACCATCTCATCTGTAA
CATCATTGGCAACGCTACCTTTGCCATGTTTCAGAAACAACTCTGGCGCATCGGGCTTCCCATACAATCG
ATAGATTGTCGCACCTGATTGCCCGACATTATCGCGAGCCCATTTATACCCATATAAATCAGCATCCATG
TTGGAATTTAATCGCGGCCTAGAGCAAGACGTTTCCCGTTGAATATGGCTCATAACACCCCTTGTATTAC
TGTTTATGTAAGCAGACAGTTTTATTGTTCATGACCAAAATCCCTTAACGTGAGTTTTCGTTCCACTGAG
CGTCAGACCCCGTAGAAAAGATCAAAGGATCTTCTTGAGATCCTTTTTTTCTGCGCGTAATCTGCTGCTT
GCAAACAAAAAAACCACCGCTACCAGCGGTGGTTTGTTTGCCGGATCAAGAGCTACCAACTCTTTTTCCG
AAGGTAACTGGCTTCAGCAGAGCGCAGATACCAAATACTGTCCTTCTAGTGTAGCCGTAGTTAGGCCACC
ACTTCAAGAACTCTGTAGCACCGCCTACATACCTCGCTCTGCTAATCCTGTTACCAGTGGCTGCTGCCAG
TGGCGATAAGTCGTGTCTTACCGGGTTGGACTCAAGACGATAGTTACCGGATAAGGCGCAGCGGTCGGGC
TGAACGGGGGGTTCGTGCACACAGCCCAGCTTGGAGCGAACGACCTACACCGAACTGAGATACCTACAGC
GTGAGCTATGAGAAAGCGCCACGCTTCCCGAAGGGAGAAAGGCGGACAGGTATCCGGTAAGCGGCAGGGT
CGGAACAGGAGAGCGCACGAGGGAGCTTCCAGGGGGAAACGCCTGGTATCTTTATAGTCCTGTCGGGTTT
CGCCACCTCTGACTTGAGCGTCGATTTTTGTGATGCTCGTCAGGGGGGCGGAGCCTATGGAAAAACGCCA
GCAACGCGGCCTTTTTACGGTTCCTGGCCTTTTGCTGGCCTTTTGCTCACATGTTCTTTCCTGCGTTATC
CCCTGATTCTGTGGATAACCGTATTACCGCCTTTGAGTGAGCTGATACCGCTCGCCGCAGCCGAACGACC
GAGCGCAGCGAGTCAGTGAGCGAGGAAGCGGAAGAGCGCCTGATGCGGTATTTTCTCCTTACGCATCTGT
GCGGTATTTCACACCGCAATGGTGCACTCTCAGTACAATCTGCTCTGATGCCGCATAGTTAAGCCAGTAT
ACACTCCGCTATCGCTACGTGACTGGGTCATGGCTGCGCCCCGACACCCGCCAACACCCGCTGACGCGCC
CTGACGGGCTTGTCTGCTCCCGGCATCCGCTTACAGACAAGCTGTGACCGTCTCCGGGAGCTGCATGTGT
CAGAGGTTTTCACCGTCATCACCGAAACGCGCGAGGCAGCTGCGGTAAAGCTCATCAGCGTGGTCGTGAA
GCGATTCACAGATGTCTGCCTGTTCATCCGCGTCCAGCTCGTTGAGTTTCTCCAGAAGCGTTAATGTCTG
GCTTCTGATAAAGCGGGCCATGTTAAGGGCGGTTTTTTCCTGTTTGGTCACTGATGCCTCCGTGTAAGGG
GGATTTCTGTTCATGGGGGTAATGATACCGATGAAACGAGAGAGGATGCTCACGATACGGGTTACTGATG
ATGAACATGCCCGGTTACTGGAACGTTGTGAGGGTAAACAACTGGCGGTATGGATGCGGCGGGACCAGAG
AAAAATCACTCAGGGTCAATGCCAGCGCTTCGTTAATACAGATGTAGGTGTTCCACAGGGTAGCCAGCAG
CATCCTGCGATGCAGATCCGGAACATAATGGTGCAGGGCGCTGACTTCCGCGTTTCCAGACTTTACGAAA
CACGGAAACCGAAGACCATTCATGTTGTTGCTCAGGTCGCAGACGTTTTGCAGCAGCAGTCGCTTCACGT
TCGCTCGCGTATCGGTGATTCATTCTGCTAACCAGTAAGGCAACCCCGCCAGCCTAGCCGGGTCCTCAAC
GACAGGAGCACGATCATGCGCACCCGTGGGGCCGCCATGCCGGCGATAATGGCCTGCTTCTCGCCGAAAC
GTTTGGTGGCGGGACCAGTGACGAAGGCTTGAGCGAGGGCGTGCAAGATTCCGAATACCGCAAGCGACAG
GCCGATCATCGTCGCGCTCCAGCGAAAGCGGTCCTCGCCGAAAATGACCCAGAGCGCTGCCGGCACCTGT
CCTACGAGTTGCATGATAAAGAAGACAGTCATAAGTGCGGCGACGATAGTCATGCCCCGCGCCCACCGGA
AGGAGCTGACTGGGTTGAAGGCTCTCAAGGGCATCGGTCGAGATCCCGGTGCCTAATGAGTGAGCTAACT
TACATTAATTGCGTTGCGCTCACTGCCCGCTTTCCAGTCGGGAAACCTGTCGTGCCAGCTGCATTAATGA
ATCGGCCAACGCGCGGGGAGAGGCGGTTTGCGTATTGGGCGCCAGGGTGGTTTTTCTTTTCACCAGTGAG
ACGGGCAACAGCTGATTGCCCTTCACCGCCTGGCCCTGAGAGAGTTGCAGCAAGCGGTCCACGCTGGTTT
GCCCCAGCAGGCGAAAATCCTGTTTGATGGTGGTTAACGGCGGGATATAACATGAGCTGTCTTCGGTATC
GTCGTATCCCACTACCGAGATATCCGCACCAACGCGCAGCCCGGACTCGGTAATGGCGCGCATTGCGCCC
AGCGCCATCTGATCGTTGGCAACCAGCATCGCAGTGGGAACGATGCCCTCATTCAGCATTTGCATGGTTT
GTTGAAAACCGGACATGGCACTCCAGTCGCCTTCCCGTTCCGCTATCGGCTGAATTTGATTGCGAGTGAG
ATATTTATGCCAGCCAGCCAGACGCAGACGCGCCGAGACAGAACTTAATGGGCCCGCTAACAGCGCGATT
TGCTGGTGACCCAATGCGACCAGATGCTCCACGCCCAGTCGCGTACCGTCTTCATGGGAGAAAATAATAC
TGTTGATGGGTGTCTGGTCAGAGACATCAAGAAATAACGCCGGAACATTAGTGCAGGCAGCTTCCACAGC
AATGGCATCCTGGTCATCCAGCGGATAGTTAATGATCAGCCCACTGACGCGTTGCGCGAGAAGATTGTGC
ACCGCCGCTTTACAGGCTTCGACGCCGCTTCGTTCTACCATCGACACCACCACGCTGGCACCCAGTTGAT
CGGCGCGAGATTTAATCGCCGCGACAATTTGCGACGGCGCGTGCAGGGCCAGACTGGAGGTGGCAACGCC
AATCAGCAACGACTGTTTGCCCGCCAGTTGTTGTGCCACGCGGTTGGGAATGTAATTCAGCTCCGCCATC
GCCGCTTCCACTTTTTCCCGCGTTTTCGCAGAAACGTGGCTGGCCTGGTTCACCACGCGGGAAACGGTCT
GATAAGAGACACCGGCATACTCTGCGACATCGTATAACGTTACTGGTTTCACATTCACCACCCTGAATTG
ACTCTCTTCCGGGCGCTATCATGCCATACCGCGAAAGGTTTTGCGCCATTCGATGGTGTCCGGGATCTCG
ACGCTCTCCCTTATGCGACTCCTGCATTAGGAAGCAGCCCAGTAGTAGGTTGAGGCCGTTGAGCACCGCC
GCCGCAAGGAATGGTGCATGCAAGGAGATGGCGCCCAACAGTCCCCCGGCCACGGGGCCTGCCACCATAC
CCACGCCGAAACAAGCGCTCATGAGCCCGAAGTGGCGAGCCCGATCTTCCCCATCGGTGATGTCGGCGAT
ATAGGCGCCAGCAACCGCACCTGTGGCGCCGGTGATGCCGGCCACGATGCGTCCGGCGTAGAGGATCGAG
ATCTCGATCCCGCGAAATTAATACGACTCACTATAGGGGAATTGTGAGCGGATAACAATTCCCCTCTAGA
AATAATTTTGTTTAACTTTAAGAAGGAGATATACCATGGGCTCTGATAAAATTCATCACCATCACCATCA
CGAAAATCTTTATTTTCAAGGTATGGCTTCAAATGATTATACACAGCAAGCAACTCAGTCGTACGGCGCG
TATCCGACCCAGCCGGGTCAGGGTTATAGCGCGGCCAGCTCTCAACCGTATGGCCAACAATCCTACAGCG
GTTACAGCCAGAGTACCGACACCAGCGGTTATGGTCAGAGCTCCTATAGCTCCTACGGCCAATCCCAAAA
CACCGGTTATGGCACCCAGTCTACTCCGCAGGGTTACGGTTCCACGGGTGGTTACGGCAGCTCCCAAAGC
TCTCAAAGCAGCTATGGCGCGGCGAGCTCTTACCCGGGTTATGGCCAGCAGCCGGCACCGTCTAGCACGA
GCGGCTCCTACGGGTCGTCGTCGCAAAGCTCCAGCTACGGCCAGCCACAGTCTGGCAGCTACAGCGCAGC
TCCGAGCTACGGCGGTCAACAACAGTCTTATGGTCAACAGCAGTCATACAACCCGCCTCAAGGTTACGGC
GCGGCTAATCAGTATAACAGCTGACTCGAGCACCACCACCACCACCACTGAGATCCGGCTGCTAACAAAG
CCCGAAAGGAAGCTGAGTTGGCTGCTGCCACCGCTGAGCAATAACTAGCATAACCCCTTGGGGCCTCTAA
ACGGGTCTTGAGGGGTTTTTTGCTGAAAGGAGGAACTATATCCGGATTGGCGAATGGG
[124 nt withheld, positions 5566-5689]
C
[88 nt withheld, positions 5691-5778]
