>Addgene plasmid #226600 | FUS LC 4QQ->AA | depositor partial sequence | sequence record 444527 | Insert
CCATGGGCTCTGATAAAATTCATCACCATCACCATCACGAAAATCTTTATTTTCAAGGTATGGCTTCAAA
TGATTATACACAGCAAGCAACTCAGTCGTACGGCGCGTATCCGACCCAGCCGGGTCAGGGTTATAGCGCG
GCCAGCTCTCAACCGTATGGCCAACAATCCTACAGCGGTTACAGCCAGAGTACCGACACCAGCGGTTATG
GTCAGAGCTCCTATAGCTCCTACGGCCAATCCCAAAACACCGGTTATGGCACCCAGTCTACTCCGCAGGG
TTACGGTTCCACGGGTGGTTACGGCAGCTCCCAAAGCTCTCAAAGCAGCTATGGCGCGGCGAGCTCTTAC
CCGGGTTATGGCCAGCAGCCGGCACCGTCTAGCACGAGCGGCTCCTACGGGTCGTCGTCGCAAAGCTCCA
GCTACGGCCAGCCACAGTCTGGCAGCTACAGCGCAGCTCCGAGCTACGGCGGTCAACAACAGTCTTATGG
TCAACAGCAGTCATACAACCCGCCTCAAGGTTACGGCGCGGCTAATCAGTATAACAGCTGACTCGAG
