>Addgene plasmid #226600 | FUS LC 4QQ->AA | depositor partial sequence | sequence record 444723 | FUS LC 4QQ->AA sequence 1320 bps
CCCTCTAGAAATAATTTTGTTTAACTTTAAGAAGGAGATATACCATGGGCTCTGATAAAATTCATCACCA
TCACCATCACGAAAATCTTTATTTTCAAGGTATGGCTTCAAATGATTATACACAGCAAGCAACTCAGTCG
TACGGCGCGTATCCGACCCAGCCGGGTCAGGGTTATAGCGCGGCCAGCTCTCAACCGTATGGCCAACAAT
CCTACAGCGGTTACAGCCAGAGTACCGACACCAGCGGTTATGGTCAGAGCTCCTATAGCTCCTACGGCCA
ATCCCAAAACACCGGTTATGGCACCCAGTCTACTCCGCAGGGTTACGGTTCCACGGGTGGTTACGGCAGC
TCCCAAAGCTCTCAAAGCAGCTATGGCGCGGCGAGCTCTTACCCGGGTTATGGCCAGCAGCCGGCACCGT
CTAGCACGAGCGGCTCCTACGGGTCGTCGTCGCAAAGCTCCAGCTACGGCCAGCCACAGTCTGGCAGCTA
CAGCGCAGCTCCGAGCTACGGCGGTCAACAACAGTCTTATGGTCAACAGCAGTCATACAACCCGCCTCAA
GGTTACGGCGCGGCTAATCAGTATAACAGCTGACTCGAGCACCACCACCACCACCACTGAGATCCGGCTG
CTAACAAAGCCCGAAAGGAAGCTGAGTTGGCTGCTGCCACCGCTGAGCAATAACTAGCATAACCCCTTGG
GGCCTCTAAACGGGTCTTGAGGGGTTTTTTGCTGAAAGGAGGAACTATATCCGGATTGGCGAATGGG
[124 nt withheld, positions 768-891]
C
[91 nt withheld, positions 893-983]
A
[49 nt withheld, positions 985-1033]
CCTTTGACGTTGGAGTCCACGTTCTTT
[37 nt withheld, positions 1061-1097]
ACCCTATCTCGGTCTATTCTTTTGATTTATAAGGGATTTTGCCGATTTCGGCCTATTGGTTAAAAAATGA
GCTGATTTAACAAAAATTTAACGCGAATTTTAACAAAATATTAACGCTTACAATTTAGGTGGCACTTTTC
GGGGAAATGTGCGCGGAACCCCTATTTGTTTATTTTTCTAAATACATTCAAATATGTATCCGCTCATGAA
TTAATTCTTAGAA
